Addgene plasmid #82595: p3E-mCherry-FRB-HA no-pA
Purpose: 3' entry vector containing HA epitope fused to C-terminus and mCherry fused to N-terminus of FRB without pA for rapamycin/rapalog induced dimerization
Depositing lab: Kryn Stankunas. Depositing organization: University of Oregon. Publication: A MultiSite Gateway Toolkit for Rapid Cloning of Vertebrate Expression Constructs with Diverse Research Applications. Fowler DK, Stewart S, Seredick S, Eisen JS, Stankunas K, Washbourne P. PLoS One. 2016 Aug 8;11(8):e0159277. doi: 10.1371/journal.pone.0159277. eCollection 2016. PONE-D-16-19476 PubMed 27500400.
Backbone
  Vector backbone: pDONR P2R-P3
  Backbone manufacturer: Invitrogen
  Total vector size (bp): 3658
Growth in bacteria
  Bacterial resistance: Kanamycin, 50 μg/mL
  Growth temperature: 37°C
  Growth strain: DH5alpha
  Copy number: High Copy
Gene/Insert
  Gene/Insert name: mCherry-FRB-HA (no pA)
  Insert size (bp): 1047
  Promoter: None
  Cloning method: Gateway Cloning
  Sequencing primers: 5′ M13F; 3′ M13R
Terms and licenses: Academic/Nonprofit Terms; Industry Terms: Not Available to Industry
How to cite: p3E-mCherry-FRB-HA no-pA was a gift from Kryn Stankunas (Addgene plasmid # 82595 ; http://n2t.net/addgene:82595 ; RRID:Addgene_82595)
