[The description below was written by a language model from this plasmid's Addgene catalogue record and pLannotate feature annotations shown in this document.]
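Description:
p3E-mCherry-FRB-HA no-pA is a 3' entry clone for MultiSite Gateway assembly, built by BP recombination into the Invitrogen pDONR P2R-P3 backbone. It is a small (3,658 bp) bacterial plasmid propagated at high copy from a ColE1/pUC-type origin and selected with kanamycin through the aph(3')-Ia KanR gene. The backbone also carries the rrnB T1 and T2 terminators upstream of the recombination cassette, which insulate the insert from read-through transcription in E. coli. A T7 promoter and short lacI and lacZα remnants are annotated as well. M13 forward and reverse primer sites are listed for sequencing across the insert.

The roughly 1 kb insert encodes a fusion of mCherry, a monomeric red fluorescent protein, to the N-terminus of FRB, the FKBP-rapamycin binding domain of human FRAP (mTOR), with an HA epitope tag at the C-terminus. The HA tag is stated in the catalogue entry but was not called as a separate feature in the automated annotation. The cassette is flanked by an attR2 site on one side and, on the other, sequence annotated as an attB3 core overlapping an attL fragment. This most likely represents the attL3 site expected of a 3' entry clone. The plasmid has no promoter and, as the name indicates, no polyadenylation signal, so it is not an expression construct in itself. In an LR reaction it is combined with a 5' entry clone supplying a promoter, a middle entry clone supplying a coding sequence, and a destination vector that would need to provide the polyA signal. The result places mCherry-FRB-HA at the C-terminus of a protein of interest. Such fusions allow rapamycin- or rapalog-induced dimerization with an FKBP-tagged partner, with mCherry fluorescence and the HA epitope available for detection, as part of a toolkit for vertebrate expression constructs.
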