Features (pLannotate 1.2.2; 12 found; start..end, strand, type, name):
    121..213     +  CDS            lacI (fragment): lac repressor; lacI; The lac repressor binds to the lac operator to inhibit transcription in E. coli. This inhibition can be relieved by adding lactose or isopropyl-β-D-thiogalactopyranoside (IPTG).
    268..295     -  terminator     rrnB T2 terminator: transcription terminator T2 from the E. coli rrnB gene
    427..470     +  terminator     rrnB T1 terminator: Escherichia coli rrnB; transcription terminator T1 from the E. coli rrnB gene
    517..553     -  CDS            lacZα (fragment): LacZα fragment of β-galactosidase; lacZ fragment
    624..747     -  protein_bind   attR2: mutant version of attR; recombination site for the Gateway® LR reaction LR Clonase™
    750..1454    +  CDS            mCherry: mCherry is a basic (constitutively fluorescent) red fluorescent protein published in 2004, derived from Discosoma sp.. It is reported to be a very rapidly-maturing monomer with low acid sensitivity.
   1458..1724    +  CDS            FRB (sequence withheld): FKBP-rapamycin binding domain of human FRAP
   1767..1787    -  protein_bind   attB3: mutant version of attB; core recombination site for the Gateway® BP reaction BP Clonase™
   1778..1863    -  protein_bind   attL1 (fragment): mutant version of attL; recombination site for the Gateway® LR reaction LR Clonase™
   1900..1918    -  promoter       T7 promoter: promoter for bacteriophage T7 RNA polymerase
   2052..2861    +  CDS            KanR: aminoglycoside phosphotransferase; aph(3')-Ia; confers resistance to kanamycin in bacteria or G418 (Geneticin®) in eukaryotes
   3008..3596    +  rep_origin     ori: high-copy-number ColE1/pMB1/pBR322/pUC origin of replication
>Addgene plasmid #82595 | p3E-mCherry-FRB-HA no-pA | depositor full sequence | sequence record 161232 | p3E-mCherry-FRB-HA no-pA sequence 3658 bps
CTTTCCTGCGTTATCCCCTGATTCTGTGGATAACCGTATTACCGCCTTTGAGTGAGCTGATACCGCTCGC
CGCAGCCGAACGACCGAGCGCAGCGAGTCAGTGAGCGAGGAAGCGGAAGAGCGCCCAATACGCAAACCGC
CTCTCCCCGCGCGTTGGCCGATTCATTAATGCAGCTGGCACGACAGGTTTCCCGACTGGAAAGCGGGCAG
TGAGCGCAACGCAATTAATACGCGTACCGCTAGCCAGGAAGAGTTTGTAGAAACGCAAAAAGGCCATCCG
TCAGGATGGCCTTCTGCTTAGTTTGATGCCTGGCAGTTTATGGCGGGCGTCCTGCCCGCCACCCTCCGGG
CCGTTGCTTCACAACGTTCAAATCCGCTCCCGGCGGATTTGTCCTACTCAGGAGAGCGTTCACCGACAAA
CAACAGATAAAACGAAAGGCCCAGTCTTCCGACTGAGCCTTTCGTTTTATTTGATGCCTGGCAGTTCCCT
ACTCTCGCGTTAACGCTAGCATGGATGTTTTCCCAGTCACGACGTTGTAAAACGACGGCCAGTCTTAAGC
TCGGGCCCTGCAGCTCTAGAGCTCGAATTCTACAGGTCACTAATACCATCTAAGTAGTTGGTTCATAGTG
ACTGCATATGTTGTGTTTTACAGTATTATGTAGTCTGTTTTTTATGCAAAATCTAATTTAATATATTGAT
ATTTATATCATTTTACGTTTCTCGTTCAACTTTCTTGTACAAAGTGGCGGTGAGCAAGGGCGAGGAGGAC
AACATGGCCATCATCAAGGAGTTCATGCGCTTCAAGGTGCACATGGAGGGCTCCGTGAACGGCCACGAGT
TCGAGATCGAGGGCGAGGGCGAGGGCCGCCCCTACGAGGGCACCCAGACCGCCAAGCTGAAGGTGACCAA
GGGCGGCCCCCTGCCCTTCGCCTGGGACATCCTGTCCCCTCAGTTCATGTACGGCTCCAAGGCCTACGTG
AAGCACCCCGCCGACATCCCCGACTACTTGAAGCTGTCCTTCCCCGAGGGCTTCAAGTGGGAGCGCGTGA
TGAACTTCGAGGACGGCGGCGTGGTGACCGTGACCCAGGACTCCTCCCTGCAGGACGGCGAGTTCATCTA
CAAGGTGAAGCTGCGCGGCACCAACTTCCCCTCCGACGGCCCCGTAATGCAGAAGAAGACCATGGGCTGG
GAGGCCTCCTCCGAGCGGATGTACCCCGAGGACGGCGCCCTGAAGGGCGAGATCAAGCAGAGGCTGAAGC
TGAAGGACGGCGGCCACTACGACGCCGAGGTCAAGACCACCTACAAGGCCAAGAAGCCCGTGCAGCTGCC
CGGCGCCTACAACGTCAACATCAAGCTGGACATCACCTCCCACAACGAGGACTACACCATCGTGGAACAG
TACGAGCGCGCCGAGGGCCGCCACTCCACCGGCGGCATGGACGAGCTGTACAAGGTC
[270 nt withheld, positions 1458-1727]
GTCGACTATCCGTACGACGTACCAGACTACGCAGCATAGCAACTTTATTATACAAAGTTGGCATTATAAA
AAAGCATTGCTTATCAATTTGTTGCAACGAACAGGTCACTATCAGTCAAAATAAAATCATTATTTGGAGC
TCCATGGTAGCGTTAACGCGGCCGCGATATCCCCTATAGTGAGTCGTATTACATGGTCATAGCTGTTTCC
TGGCAGCTCTGGCCCGTGTCTCAAAATCTCTGATGTTACATTGCACAAGATAAAAATATATCATCATGAA
CAATAAAACTGTCTGCTTACATAAACAGTAATACAAGGGGTGTTATGAGCCATATTCAACGGGAAACGTC
GAGGCCGCGATTAAATTCCAACATGGATGCTGATTTATATGGGTATAAATGGGCTCGCGATAATGTCGGG
CAATCAGGTGCGACAATCTATCGCTTGTATGGGAAGCCCGATGCGCCAGAGTTGTTTCTGAAACATGGCA
AAGGTAGCGTTGCCAATGATGTTACAGATGAGATGGTCAGACTAAACTGGCTGACGGAATTTATGCCTCT
TCCGACCATCAAGCATTTTATCCGTACTCCTGATGATGCATGGTTACTCACCACTGCGATCCCCGGAAAA
ACAGCATTCCAGGTATTAGAAGAATATCCTGATTCAGGTGAAAATATTGTTGATGCGCTGGCAGTGTTCC
TGCGCCGGTTGCATTCGATTCCTGTTTGTAATTGTCCTTTTAACAGCGATCGCGTATTTCGTCTCGCTCA
GGCGCAATCACGAATGAATAACGGTTTGGTTGATGCGAGTGATTTTGATGACGAGCGTAATGGCTGGCCT
GTTGAACAAGTCTGGAAAGAAATGCATAAACTTTTGCCATTCTCACCGGATTCAGTCGTCACTCATGGTG
ATTTCTCACTTGATAACCTTATTTTTGACGAGGGGAAATTAATAGGTTGTATTGATGTTGGACGAGTCGG
AATCGCAGACCGATACCAGGATCTTGCCATCCTATGGAACTGCCTCGGTGAGTTTTCTCCTTCATTACAG
AAACGGCTTTTTCAAAAATATGGTATTGATAATCCTGATATGAATAAATTGCAGTTTCATTTGATGCTCG
ATGAGTTTTTCTAATCAGAATTGGTTAATTGGTTGTAACACTGGCAGAGCATTACGCTGACTTGACGGGA
CGGCGCAAGCTCATGACCAAAATCCCTTAACGTGAGTTACGCGTCGTTCCACTGAGCGTCAGACCCCGTA
GAAAAGATCAAAGGATCTTCTTGAGATCCTTTTTTTCTGCGCGTAATCTGCTGCTTGCAAACAAAAAAAC
CACCGCTACCAGCGGTGGTTTGTTTGCCGGATCAAGAGCTACCAACTCTTTTTCCGAAGGTAACTGGCTT
CAGCAGAGCGCAGATACCAAATACTGTCCTTCTAGTGTAGCCGTAGTTAGGCCACCACTTCAAGAACTCT
GTAGCACCGCCTACATACCTCGCTCTGCTAATCCTGTTACCAGTGGCTGCTGCCAGTGGCGATAAGTCGT
GTCTTACCGGGTTGGACTCAAGACGATAGTTACCGGATAAGGCGCAGCGGTCGGGCTGAACGGGGGGTTC
GTGCACACAGCCCAGCTTGGAGCGAACGACCTACACCGAACTGAGATACCTACAGCGTGAGCATTGAGAA
AGCGCCACGCTTCCCGAAGGGAGAAAGGCGGACAGGTATCCGGTAAGCGGCAGGGTCGGAACAGGAGAGC
GCACGAGGGAGCTTCCAGGGGGAAACGCCTGGTATCTTTATAGTCCTGTCGGGTTTCGCCACCTCTGACT
TGAGCGTCGATTTTTGTGATGCTCGTCAGGGGGGCGGAGCCTATGGAAAAACGCCAGCAACGCGGCCTTT
TTACGGTTCCTGGCCTTTTGCTGGCCTTTTGCTCACATGTT
