>Addgene plasmid #82595 | p3E-mCherry-FRB-HA no-pA | addgene partial sequence | sequence record 161226 | M13-Rev 5'-CAGGAAACAGCTATGACC-3'
TCGCGGCCGCGTTAACGCTACCATGGAGCTCCAAATAATGATTTTATTTTGACTGATAGTGACCTGTTCG
TTGCAACAAATTGATAAGCAATGCTTTTTTATAATGCCAACTTTGTATAATAAAGTTGCTATGCTGCGTA
GTCTGGTACGTCGTACGGATAGTCGAC
[270 nt withheld, positions 168-437]
GACCTTGTACAGCTCGTCCATGCCGCCGGTGGAGTGGCGGCCCTCGGCGCGCTCGTACTGTTCCACGATG
GTGTAGTCCTCGTTGTGGGAGGTGATGTCCAGCTTGATGTTGACGTTGTAGGCGCCGGGCAGCTGCACGG
GCTTCTTGGCCTTGTAGGTGGTCTTGACCTCGGCGTCGTAGTGGCCGCCGTCCTTCAGCTTCAGCCTCTG
CTTGATCTCGCCCTTCAGGGCGCCGTCCTCGGGGTACATCCGCTCGGAGGAGGCCTCCCAGCCCATGGTC
TTCTTCTGCATTACGGGGCCGTCGGAGGGGAAGTTGGTGCCGCGCAGCTTCACCTTGTAGATGAACTCGC
CGTCCTGCAGGGAGGAGTCCTGGGTCACGGTCACCACGCCGC
