>Addgene plasmid #82595 | p3E-mCherry-FRB-HA no-pA | addgene partial sequence | sequence record 161231 | M13-F20 5'-TGTAAAACGACGGCCAGT-3'
GAGCTCGAATTCTACAGGTCACTAATACCATCTAAGTAGTTGGTTCATAGTGACTGCATATGTTGTGTTT
TACAGTATTATGTAGTCTGTTTTTTATGCAAAATCTAATTTAATATATTGATATTTATATCATTTTACGT
TTCTCGTTCAACTTTCTTGTACAAAGTGGCGGTGAGCAAGGGCGAGGAGGACAACATGGCCATCATCAAG
GAGTTCATGCGCTTCAAGGTGCACATGGAGGGCTCCGTGAACGGCCACGAGTTCGAGATCGAGGGCGAGG
GCGAGGGCCGCCCCTACGAGGGCACCCAGACCGCCAAGCTGAAGGTGACCAAGGGCGGCCCCCTGCCCTT
CGCCTGGGACATCCTGTCCCCTCAGTTCATGTACGGCTCCAAGGCCTACGTGAAGCACCCCGCCGACATC
CCCGACTACTTGAAGCTGTCCTTCCCCGAGGGCTTCAAGTGGGAGCGCGTGATGAACTTCGAGGACGGCG
GCGTGGTGACCGTGACCCAGGACTCCTCCCTGCAGGACGGCGAGTTCATCTACAAGGTGAAGCTGCGCGG
CACCAACTTCCCCTCCGACGGCCCCGTAATGCAGAAGAAGACCATGGGCTGGGAGGCCTCCTCCGAGCGG
ATGTACCCCGAGGACGGCGCCCTGAAGGGCGAGATCAAGCAGAGGCTGAAGCTGAAGGACGGCGGCCACT
ACGACGCCGAGGTCAAGACCACCTACAAGGCCAAGAAGCCCGTGCAGCTGCCCGGCGCCTACAACGTCAA
CATCAAGCTGGACATCACCTCC
